>Addgene plasmid #109017 | PMP34-mCherry-EGFP-Tet-On | depositor full sequence | sequence record 205400 | Full Sequence
AATTCTCGACCTCGAGACAAATGGCAGTATTCATCCACAATTTTAAAAGAAAAGGGGGGATTGGGGGGTA
CAGTGCAGGGGAAAGAATAGTAGACATAATAGCAACAGACATACAAACTAAAGAATTACAAAAACAAATT
ACAAAAATTCAAAATTTTCGGGTTTATTACAGGGACAGCAGAGATCCACTTTGGCCGCGAATCGATATGT
CGAGTTTACTCCCTATCAGTGATAGAGAACGTATGTCGAGTTTACTCCCTATCAGTGATAGAGAACGATG
TCGAGTTTACTCCCTATCAGTGATAGAGAACGTATGTCGAGTTTACTCCCTATCAGTGATAGAGAACGTA
TGTCGAGTTTACTCCCTATCAGTGATAGAGAACGTATGTCGAGTTTATCCCTATCAGTGATAGAGAACGT
ATGTCGAGTTTACTCCCTATCAGTGATAGAGAACGTATGTCGAGGTAGGCGTGTACGGTGGGAGGCCTAT
ATAAGCAGAGCTCGTTTAGTGAACCGTCAGATCGCCTGGAGAATTGGCTAGCGCCACCATGATTGATGAG
AAAAGAAAATCCAAAACTACACACATGGTGCTCCTGGAGATCATTAAAGAAGAAGGACTCCTGGCACCAT
ATCGAGGGTGGTTTCCAGTGATTTCCAGTCTCTGCTGCTCCAATTTTGTCTATTTCTACACTTTTAATAG
CCTCAAAGCACTCTGGGTCAAAGGTCAACATTCTACCACTGGAAAAGATCTGGTAGTTGGGTTTGTTGCA
GGAGTGGTTAATGTGTTGCTAACAACTCCACTCTGGGTGGTAAACACCAGACTGAAGCTTCAAGGAGCAA
AATTTAGGAATGAAGACATTGTACCAACAAACTACAAAGGTATCATTGATGCTTTTCATCAGATCATTCG
CGATGAAGGAATCTCGGCTTTATGGAATGGCACATTTCCCTCATTGCTGTTGGTCTTCAATCCTGCCATC
CAGTTCATGTTTTATGAAGGTTTAAAACGGCAGCTTTTAAAGAAACGGATGAAGCTTTCTTCCTTGGATG
TGTTCATCATTGGTGCAGTAGCCAAAGCGATTGCCACCACGGTGACCTATCCCCTGCAGACGGTACAGTC
AATTCTGAGGTTTGGGCGTCATAGACTAAACCCAGAAAACAGAACATTGGGAAGTCTTCGGAATATTCTC
TATCTTCTTCACCAACGAGTAAGACGTTTTGGAATAATGGGACTCTACAAAGGCCTTGAAGCCAAACTGC
TGCAGACAGTCCTCACTGCTGCTCTCATGTTCCTTGTTTATGAGAAACTGACAGCTGCCACCTTCACAGT
TATGGGGCTGAAGCGTGCACACCAACACGGTGGATCTGGAGGTTCTGGTGGAATGGTGAGCAAGGGCGAG
GAGGATAACATGGCCATCATCAAGGAGTTCATGCGCTTCAAGGTGCACATGGAGGGCTCCGTGAACGGCC
ACGAGTTCGAGATCGAGGGCGAGGGCGAGGGCCGCCCCTACGAGGGCACCCAGACCGCCAAGCTGAAGGT
GACCAAGGGTGGCCCCCTGCCCTTCGCCTGGGACATCCTGTCCCCTCAGTTCATGTACGGCTCCAAGGCC
TACGTGAAGCACCCCGCCGACATCCCCGACTACTTGAAGCTGTCCTTCCCCGAGGGCTTCAAGTGGGAGC
GCGTGATGAACTTCGAGGACGGCGGCGTGGTGACCGTGACCCAGGACTCCTCCCTGCAGGACGGCGAGTT
CATCTACAAGGTGAAGCTGCGCGGCACCAACTTCCCCTCCGACGGCCCCGTAATGCAGAAGAAGACCATG
GGCTGGGAGGCCTCCTCCGAGCGGATGTACCCCGAGGACGGCGCCCTGAAGGGCGAGATCAAGCAGAGGC
TGAAGCTGAAGGACGGCGGCCACTACGACGCTGAGGTCAAGACCACCTACAAGGCCAAGAAGCCCGTGCA
GCTGCCCGGCGCCTACAACGTCAACATCAAGTTGGACATCACCTCCCACAACGAGGACTACACCATCGTG
GAACAGTACGAACGCGCCGAGGGCCGCCACTCCACCGGCGGCATGGACGAGCTGTACAAGTCCGGACTCA
GATCCGCTGGCCCAGGAACAAGTTTGTACAAAAAAGCAGGCTTTCCGGTCGCCACCATGGTGAGCAAGGG
CGAGGAGCTGTTCACCGGGGTGGTGCCCATCCTGGTCGAGCTGGACGGCGACGTAAACGGCCACAAGTTC
AGCGTGTCCGGCGAGGGCGAGGGCGATGCCACCTACGGCAAGCTGACCCTGAAGTTCATCTGCACCACCG
GCAAGCTGCCCGTGCCCTGGCCCACCCTCGTGACCACCCTGACCTACGGCGTGCAGTGCTTCAGCCGCTA
CCCCGACCACATGAAGCAGCACGACTTCTTCAAGTCCGCCATGCCCGAAGGCTACGTCCAGGAGCGCACC
ATCTTCTTCAAGGACGACGGCAACTACAAGACCCGCGCCGAGGTGAAGTTCGAGGGCGACACCCTGGTGA
ACCGCATCGAGCTGAAGGGCATCGACTTCAAGGAGGACGGCAACATCCTGGGGCACAAGCTGGAGTACAA
CTACAACAGCCACAACGTCTATATCATGGCCGACAAGCAGAAGAACGGCATCAAGGTGAACTTCAAGATC
CGCCACAACATCGAGGACGGCAGCGTGCAGCTCGCCGACCACTACCAGCAGAACACCCCCATCGGCGACG
GCCCCGTGCTGCTGCCCGACAACCACTACCTGAGCACCCAGTCCGCCCTGAGCAAAGACCCCAACGAGAA
GCGCGATCACATGGTCCTGCTGGAGTTCGTGACCGCCGCCGGGATCACTCTCGGCATGGACGAGCTGTAC
AAGTAGTCCGGACTCAGATCCGGTACCGGATCCGGGGTTGGGGTTGCGCCTTTTCCAAGGCAGCCCTGGG
TTTGCGCAGGGACGCGGCTGCTCTGGGCGTGGTTCCGGGAAACGCAGCGGCGCCGACCCTGGGTCTCGCA
CATTCTTCACGTCCGTTCGCAGCGTCACCCGGATCTTCGCCGCTACCCTTGTGGGCCCCCCGGCGACGCT
TCCTGCTCCGCCCCTAAGTCGGGAAGGTTCCTTGCGGTTCGCGGCGTGCCGGACGTGACAAACGGAAGCC
GCACGTCTCACTAGTACCCTCGCAGACGGACAGCGCCAGGGAGCAATGGCAGCGCGCCGACCGCGATGGG
CTGTGGCCAATAGCGGCTGCTCAGCAGGGCGCGCCGAGAGCAGCGGCCGGGAAGGGGCGGTGCGGGAGGC
GGGGTGTGGGGCGGTAGTGTGGGCCCTGTTCCTGCCCGCGCGGTGTTCCGCATTCTGCAAGCCTCCGGAG
CGCACGTCGGCAGTCGGCTCCCTCGTTGACCGAATCACCGACCTCTCTCCCCAGCAATTCACCATGATTG
AACAAGATGGATTGCACGCAGGTTCTCCGGCCGCTTGGGTGGAGAGGCTATTCGGCTATGACTGGGCACA
ACAGACAATCGGCTGCTCTGATGCCGCCGTGTTCCGGCTGTCAGCGCAGGGGCGCCCGGTTCTTTTTGTC
AAGACCGACCTGTCCGGTGCCCTGAATGAACTGCAGGACGAGGCAGCGCGGCTATCGTGGCTGGCCACGA
CGGGCGTTCCTTGCGCAGCTGTGCTCGACGTTGTCACTGAAGCGGGAAGGGACTGGCTGCTATTGGGCGA
AGTGCCGGGGCAGGATCTCCTGTCATCTCACCTTGCTCCTGCCGAGAAAGTATCCATCATGGCTGATGCA
ATGCGGCGGCTGCATACGCTTGATCCGGCTACCTGCCCATTCGACCACCAAGCGAAACATCGCATCGAGC
GAGCACGTACTCGGATGGAAGCCGGTCTTGTCGATCAGGATGATCTGGACGAAGAGCATCAGGGGCTCGC
GCCAGCCGAACTGTTCGCCAGGCTCAAGGCGCGCATGCCCGACGGCGAGGATCTCGTCGTGACCCATGGC
GATGCCTGCTTGCCGAATATCATGGTGGAAAATGGCCGCTTTTCTGGATTCATCGACTGTGGCCGGCTGG
GTGTGGCGGACCGCTATCAGGACATAGCGTTGGCTACCCGTGATATTGCTGAAGAGCTTGGCGGCGAATG
GGCTGACCGCTTCCTCGTGCTTTACGGTATCGCCGCTCCCGATTCGCAGCGCATCGCCTTCTATCGCCTT
CTTGACGAGTTCTTCCCCGGTGCCGAAGGTAGAGGTTCTCTCCTCACTTGTGGTGATGTTGAAGAAAACC
CTGGTCCAATGTCTAGACTGGACAAGAGCAAAGTCATAAACGGAGCTCTGGAATTACTCAATGGTGTCGG
TATCGAAGGCCTGACGACAAGGAAACTCGCTCAAAAGCTGGGAGTTGAGCAGCCTACCCTGTACTGGCAC
GTGAAGAACAAGCGGGCCCTGCTCGATGCCCTGCCAATCGAGATGCTGGACAGGCATCATACCCACTTCT
GCCCCCTGGAAGGCGAGTCATGGCAAGACTTTCTGCGGAACAACGCCAAGTCATACCGCTGTGCTCTCCT
CTCACATCGCGACGGGGCTAAAGTGCATCTCGGCACCCGCCCAACAGAGAAACAGTACGAAACCCTGGAA
AATCAGCTCGCGTTCCTGTGTCAGCAAGGCTTCTCCCTGGAGAACGCACTGTACGCTCTGTCCGCCGTGG
GCCACTTTACACTGGGCTGCGTATTGGAGGAACAGGAGCATCAAGTAGCAAAAGAGGAAAGAGAGACACC
TACCACCGATTCTATGCCCCCACTTCTGAGACAAGCAATTGAGCTGTTCGACCGGCAGGGAGCCGAACCT
GCCTTCCTTTTCGGCCTGGAACTAATCATATGTGGCCTGGAGAAACAGCTAAAGTGCGAAAGCGGCGGGC
CGACCGACGCCCTTGACGATTTTGACTTAGACATGCTCCCAGCCGATGCCCTTGACGACTTTGACCTTGA
TATGCTGCCTGCTGACGCTCTTGACGATTTTGACCTTGACATGCTCCCCGGGTAACTAAGTAAGGATCGA
TCCAAGATATCGTATTCTTAACTATGTTGCTCCTTTTACGCTATGTGGATACGCTGCTTTAATGCCTTTG
TATCATGCTATTGCTTCCCGTATGGCTTTCATTTTCTCCTCCTTGTATAAATCCTGGTTGCTGTCTCTTT
ATGAGGAGTTGTGGCCCGTTGTCAGGCAACGTGGCGTGGTGTGCACTGTGTTTGCTGACGCAACCCCCAC
TGGTTGGGGCATTGCCACCACCTGTCAGCTCCTTTCCGGGACTTTCGCTTTCCCCCTCCCTATTGCCACG
GCGGAACTCATCGCCGCCTGCCTTGCCCGCTGCTGGACAGGGGCTCGGCTGTTGGGCACTGACAATTCCG
TGGTGTTGTCGGGGAAGCTGACGTCCTTTCCATGGCTGCTCGCCTGTGTTGCCACCTGGATTCTGCGCGG
GACGTCCTTCTGCTACGTCCCTTCGGCCCTCAATCCAGCGGACCTTCCTTCCCGCGGCCTGCTGCCGGCT
CTGCGGCCTCTTCCGCGTCTTCGCCTTCGCCCTCAGACGAGTCGGATCTCCCTTTGGGCCGCCTCCCCGC
CTGTTTCGCCTCGGCGTCCGGACTAGAGGTACCTTTAAGACCAATGACTTACAAGGCAGCTGTAGATCTT
AGCCACTTTTTAAAAGAAAAGGGGGGACTGGAAGGGCTAATTCACTCCCAACGAAGACAAGATCTGCTTT
TTGCTTGTACTGGGTCTCTCTGGTTAGACCAGATCTGAGCCTGGGAGCTCTCTGGCTAACTAGGGAACCC
ACTGCTTAAGCCTCAATAAAGCTTGCCTTGAGTGCTTCAAGTAGTGTGTGCCCGTCTGTTGTGTGACTCT
GGTAACTAGAGATCCCTCAGACCCTTTTAGTCAGTGTGGAAAATCTCTAGCAGTAGTAGTTCATGTCATC
TTATTATTCAGTATTTATAACTTGCAAAGAAATGAATATCAGAGAGTGAGAGGAACTTGTTTATTGCAGC
TTATAATGGTTACAAATAAAGCAATAGCATCACAAATTTCACAAATAAAGCATTTTTTTCACTGCATTCT
AGTTGTGGTTTGTCCAAACTCATCAATGTATCTTATCATGTCTGGCTCTAGCTATCCCGCCCCTAACTCC
GCCCATCCCGCCCCTAACTCCGCCCAGTTCCGCCCATTCTCCGCCCCATGGCTGACTAATTTTTTTTATT
TATGCAGAGGCCGAGGCCGCCTCGGCCTCTGAGCTATTCCAGAAGTAGTGAGGAGGCTTTTTTGGAGGCC
TTTCAAATATGTATCCGCTCATGAGACAATAACCCTGATAAATGCTTCAATAATATTGAAAAAGGAAGAG
TATGAGTATTCAACATTTCCGTGTCGCCCTTATTCCCTTTTTTGCGGCATTTTGCCTTCCTGTTTTTGCT
CACCCAGAAACGCTGGTGAAAGTAAAAGATGCTGAAGATCAGTTGGGTGCACGAGTGGGTTACATCGAAC
TGGATCTCAACAGCGGTAAGATCCTTGAGAGTTTTCGCCCCGAAGAACGTTTTCCAATGATGAGCACTTT
TAAAGTTCTGCTATGTGGCGCGGTATTATCCCGTATTGACGCCGGGCAAGAGCAACTCGGTCGCCGCATA
CACTATTCTCAGAATGACTTGGTTGAGTACTCACCAGTCACAGAAAAGCATCTTACGGATGGCATGACAG
TAAGAGAATTATGCAGTGCTGCCATAACCATGAGTGATAACACTGCGGCCAACTTACTTCTGACAACGAT
CGGAGGACCGAAGGAGCTAACCGCTTTTTTGCACAACATGGGGGATCATGTAACTCGCCTTGATCGTTGG
GAACCGGAGCTGAATGAAGCCATACCAAACGACGAGCGTGACACCACGATGCCTGTAGCAATGGCAACAA
CGTTGCGCAAACTATTAACTGGCGAACTACTTACTCTAGCTTCCCGGCAACAATTAATAGACTGGATGGA
GGCGGATAAAGTTGCAGGACCACTTCTGCGCTCGGCCCTTCCGGCTGGCTGGTTTATTGCTGATAAATCT
GGAGCCGGTGAGCGTGGGTCTCGCGGTATCATTGCAGCACTGGGGCCAGATGGTAAGCCCTCCCGTATCG
TAGTTATCTACACGACGGGGAGTCAGGCAACTATGGATGAACGAAATAGACAGATCGCTGAGATAGGTGC
CTCACTGATTAAGCATTGGTAACTGTCAGACCAAGTTTACTCATATATACTTTAGATTGATTTAAAACTT
CATTTTTAATTTAAAAGGATCTAGGTGAAGATCCTTTTTGATAATCTCATGACCAAAATCCCTTAACGTG
AGTTTTCGTTCCACTGAGCGTCAGACCCCGTAGAAAAGATCAAAGGATCTTCTTGAGATCCTTTTTTTCT
GCGCGTAATCTGCTGCTTGCAAACAAAAAAACCACCGCTACCAGCGGTGGTTTGTTTGCCGGATCAAGAG
CTACCAACTCTTTTTCCGAAGGTAACTGGCTTCAGCAGAGCGCAGATACCAAATACTGTTCTTCTAGTGT
AGCCGTAGTTAGGCCACCACTTCAAGAACTCTGTAGCACCGCCTACATACCTCGCTCTGCTAATCCTGTT
ACCAGTGGCTGCTGCCAGTGGCGATAAGTCGTGTCTTACCGGGTTGGACTCAAGACGATAGTTACCGGAT
AAGGCGCAGCGGTCGGGCTGAACGGGGGGTTCGTGCACACAGCCCAGCTTGGAGCGAACGACCTACACCG
AACTGAGATACCTACAGCGTGAGCTATGAGAAAGCGCCACGCTTCCCGAAGGGAGAAAGGCGGACAGGTA
TCCGGTAAGCGGCAGGGTCGGAACAGGAGAGCGCACGAGGGAGCTTCCAGGGGGAAACGCCTGGTATCTT
TATAGTCCTGTCGGGTTTCGCCACCTCTGACTTGAGCGTCGATTTTTGTGATGCTCGTCAGGGGGGCGGA
GCCTATGGAAAAACGCCAGCAACGCGGCCTTTTTACGGTTCCTGGCCTTTTGCTGGCCTTTTGCTCACAT
GTTCTTTCCTGCGTTATCCCCTGATTCTGTGGATAACCGTATTACCGCCTTTGAGTGAGCTGATACCGCT
CGCCGCAGCCGAACGACCGAGCGCAGCGAGTCAGTGAGCGAGGAAGCGGAAGAGCGCCCAATACGCAAAC
CGCCTCTCCCCGCGCGTTGGCCGATTCATTAATGCAGCTGGCACGACAGGTTTCCCGACTGGAAAGCGGG
CAGTGAGCGCAACGCAATTAATGTGAGTTAGCTCACTCATTAGGCACCCCAGGCTTTACACTTTATGCTT
CCGGCTCGTATGTTGTGTGGAATTGTGAGCGGATAACAATTTCACACAGGAAACAGCTATGACCATGATT
ACGCCAAGCGCGCAATTAACCCTCACTAAAGGGAACAAAAGCTGGAGCTGCAAGCTTAATGTAGTCTTAT
GCAATACTCTTGTAGTCTTGCAACATGGTAACGATGAGTTAGCAACATGCCTTACAAGGAGAGAAAAAGC
ACCGTGCATGCCGATTGGTGGAAGTAAGGTGGTACGATCGTGCCTTATTAGGAAGGCAACAGACGGGTCT
GACATGGATTGGACGAACCACTGAATTGCCGCATTGCAGAGATATTGTATTTAAGTGCCTAGCTCGATAC
ATAAACGGGTCTCTCTGGTTAGACCAGATCTGAGCCTGGGAGCTCTCTGGCTAACTAGGGAACCCACTGC
TTAAGCCTCAATAAAGCTTGCCTTGAGTGCTTCAAGTAGTGTGTGCCCGTCTGTTGTGTGACTCTGGTAA
CTAGAGATCCCTCAGACCCTTTTAGTCAGTGTGGAAAATCTCTAGCAGTGGCGCCCGAACAGGGACTTGA
AAGCGAAAGGGAAACCAGAGGAGCTCTCTCGACGCAGGACTCGGCTTGCTGAAGCGCGCACGGCAAGAGG
CGAGGGGCGGCGACTGGTGAGTACGCCAAAAATTTTGACTAGCGGAGGCTAGAAGGAGAGAGATGGGTGC
GAGAGCGTCAGTATTAAGCGGGGGAGAATTAGATCGCGATGGGAAAAAATTCGGTTAAGGCCAGGGGGAA
AGAAAAAATATAAATTAAAACATATAGTATGGGCAAGCAGGGAGCTAGAACGATTCGCAGTTAATCCTGG
CCTGTTAGAAACATCAGAAGGCTGTAGACAAATACTGGGACAGCTACAACCATCCCTTCAGACAGGATCA
GAAGAACTTAGATCATTATATAATACAGTAGCAACCCTCTATTGTGTGCATCAAAGGATAGAGATAAAAG
ACACCAAGGAAGCTTTAGACAAGATAGAGGAAGAGCAAAACAAAAGTAAGACCACCGCACAGCAAGCGGC
CGCTGATCTTCAGACCTGGAGGAGGAGATATGAGGGACAATTGGAGAAGTGAATTATATAAATATAAAGT
AGTAAAAATTGAACCATTAGGAGTAGCACCCACCAAGGCAAAGAGAAGAGTGGTGCAGAGAGAAAAAAGA
GCAGTGGGAATAGGAGCTTTGTTCCTTGGGTTCTTGGGAGCAGCAGGAAGCACTATGGGCGCAGCGTCAA
TGACGCTGACGGTACAGGCCAGACAATTATTGTCTGGTATAGTGCAGCAGCAGAACAATTTGCTGAGGGC
TATTGAGGCGCAACAGCATCTGTTGCAACTCACAGTCTGGGGCATCAAGCAGCTCCAGGCAAGAATCCTG
GCTGTGGAAAGATACCTAAAGGATCAACAGCTCCTGGGGATTTGGGGTTGCTCTGGAAAACTCATTTGCA
CCACTGCTGTGCCTTGGAATGCTAGTTGGAGTAATAAATCTCTGGAACAGATTTGGAATCACACGACCTG
GATGGAGTGGGACAGAGAAATTAACAATTACACAAGCTTAATACACTCCTTAATTGAAGAATCGCAAAAC
CAGCAAGAAAAGAATGAACAAGAATTATTGGAATTAGATAAATGGGCAAGTTTGTGGAATTGGTTTAACA
TAACAAATTGGCTGTGGTATATAAAATTATTCATAATGATAGTAGGAGGCTTGGTAGGTTTAAGAATAGT
TTTTGCTGTACTTTCTATAGTGAATAGAGTTAGGCAGGGATATTCACCATTATCGTTTCAGACCCACCTC
CCAACCCCGAGGGGAC
Features (pLannotate 1.2.2; 29 found; start..end, strand, type, name):
     41..158     +  misc_feature   cPPT/CTS: central polypurine tract and central termination sequence of HIV-1
    212..526     +  promoter       tight TRE promoter: Tet-responsive promoter PTight, consisting of seven tet operator sequences followed by the minimal CMV promoter
    552..1358    +  CDS            SLC25A17 (fragment): PM34_HUMAN - Also known as PMP34. Experimental evidence at protein level: Swiss-Prot protein existence level 1. Peroxisomal transporter for multiple cofactors like coenzyme A (CoA), flavin adenine dinucleotide (FAD), flavin mononucleotide (FMN) and nucleotide adenosine monophosphate (AMP), and to a lesser extent for nicotinamide adenine dinucleotide (NAD(+)), adenosine diphosphate (ADP) and adenosine 3',5'-diphosphate (PAP). May catalyze the transport of free CoA, FAD and NAD(+) from the cytosol into the peroxisomal matrix by a counter-exchange mechanism. Inhibited by pyridoxal 5'- phosphate a
   1383..2090    +  CDS            mCherry: mCherry is a basic (constitutively fluorescent) red fluorescent protein published in 2004, derived from Discosoma sp.. It is reported to be a very rapidly-maturing monomer with low acid sensitivity.
   2118..2142    +  protein_bind   attB1: mutant version of attB; recombination site for the Gateway® BP reaction BP Clonase™
   2157..2873    +  CDS            EGFP: EGFP is a basic (constitutively fluorescent) green fluorescent protein published in 1996, derived from Aequorea victoria. It is reported to be a rapidly-maturing weak dimer with moderate acid sensitivity.
   2904..3414    +  promoter       hPGK promoter: human phosphoglycerate kinase 1 promoter
   3424..4215    +  CDS            neo: KKA2_KLEPN - Also known as kan, nptII. Experimental evidence at protein level: Swiss-Prot protein existence level 1. Resistance to kanamycin, neomycin, paromomycin, ribostamycin, butirosin and gentamicin B. From Klebsiella pneumoniae.
   4279..4976    +  CDS            rtTA3 (fragment): reverse tetracycline transactivator 3 activates expression from Tet-responsive promoters in the presence of doxycycline
   4906..5016    +  CDS            VP48: 3 tandem repeats of the minimal activation domain of herpes simplex virus VP16 (Cheng et al., 2013)
   5052..5600    +  misc_feature   WPRE (fragment): woodchuck hepatitis virus posttranscriptional regulatory element
   5626..5697    +  CDS            nef (fragment): NEF_HV1Z2 - Experimental evidence at protein level: Swiss-Prot protein existence level 1. Extracellular Nef protein targets CD4(+) T-lymphocytes for apoptosis by interacting with CXCR4 surface receptors. From Human immunodeficiency virus type 1 group M subtype D (isolate Z2/CDC-Z34) (HIV-1).
   5699..5932    +  LTR            3' LTR (ΔU3): self-inactivating 3' long terminal repeat (LTR) from HIV-1
   6004..6125    +  polyA_signal   SV40 poly(A) signal: SV40 polyadenylation signal
   6165..6300    +  rep_origin     SV40 ori: SV40 origin of replication
   6308..6371    +  promoter       AmpR promoter: bla
   6372..7232    +  CDS            AmpR: β-lactamase; bla; confers resistance to ampicillin, carbenicillin, and related antibiotics
   7403..7991    +  rep_origin     ori: high-copy-number ColE1/pMB1/pBR322/pUC origin of replication
   8174..8266    +  CDS            lacI (fragment): lac repressor; lacI; The lac repressor binds to the lac operator to inhibit transcription in E. coli. This inhibition can be relieved by adding lactose or isopropyl-β-D-thiogalactopyranoside (IPTG).
   8279..8300    +  protein_bind   CAP binding site: CAP binding activates transcription in the presence of cAMP. E. coli catabolite activator protein
   8315..8345    +  promoter       lac promoter: promoter for the E. coli lac operon
   8353..8369    +  protein_bind   lac operator: The lac repressor binds to the lac operator to inhibit transcription in E. coli. This inhibition can be relieved by adding lactose or isopropyl-β-D-thiogalactopyranoside (IPTG). lac repressor encoded by lacI
   8414..8432    +  promoter       T3 promoter: promoter for bacteriophage T3 RNA polymerase
   8460..8686    +  promoter       RSV promoter: Rous sarcoma virus enhancer/promoter
   8687..8867    +  LTR            5' LTR (truncated): truncated 5' long terminal repeat (LTR) from HIV-1
   8914..9039    +  misc_feature   HIV-1 Ψ: packaging signal of human immunodeficiency virus type 1
   9023..9386    +  CDS            HIV-1 gag (fragment): gag protein from human immunodeficiency virus 1; gag
   9532..9765    +  misc_feature   RRE: The Rev response element (RRE) of HIV-1 allows for Rev-dependent mRNA export from the nucleus to the cytoplasm.
  10142..10166   +  CDS            Rev (fragment): human immunodeficiency virus 1 (HIV-1) Rev protein; rev; enhances nuclear export of unspliced and incompletely spliced viral mRNAs
