>Addgene plasmid #109017 | PMP34-mCherry-EGFP-Tet-On | addgene full sequence | sequence record 213517 | Addgene NGS Result
CGGGTTTATTACAGGGACAGCAGAGATCCACTTTGGCCGCGAATCGATATGTCGAGTTTACTCCCTATCA
GTGATAGAGAACGTATGTCGAGTTTACTCCCTATCAGTGATAGAGAACGATGTCGAGTTTACTCCCTATC
AGTGATAGAGAACGTATGTCGAGTTTACTCCCTATCAGTGATAGAGAACGTATGTCGAGTTTACTCCCTA
TCAGTGATAGAGAACGTATGTCGAGTTTATCCCTATCAGTGATAGAGAACGTATGTCGAGTTTACTCCCT
ATCAGTGATAGAGAACGTATGTCGAGGTAGGCGTGTACGGTGGGAGGCCTATATAAGCAGAGCTCGTTTA
GTGAACCGTCAGATCGCCTGGAGAATTGGCTAGCGCCACCATGATTGATGAGAAAAGAAAATCCAAAACT
ACACACATGGTGCTCCTGGAGATCATTAAAGAAGAAGGACTCCTGGCACCATATCGAGGGTGGTTTCCAG
TGATTTCCAGTCTCTGCTGCTCCAATTTTGTCTATTTCTACACTTTTAATAGCCTCAAAGCACTCTGGGT
CAAAGGTCAACATTCTACCACTGGAAAAGATCTGGTAGTTGGGTTTGTTGCAGGAGTGGTTAATGTGTTG
CTAACAACTCCACTCTGGGTGGTAAACACCAGACTGAAGCTTCAAGGAGCAAAATTTAGGAATGAAGACA
TTGTACCAACAAACTACAAAGGTATCATTGATGCTTTTCATCAGATCATTCGCGATGAAGGAATCTCGGC
TTTATGGAATGGCACATTTCCCTCATTGCTGTTGGTCTTCAATCCTGCCATCCAGTTCATGTTTTATGAA
GGTTTAAAACGGCAGCTTTTAAAGAAACGGATGAAGCTTTCTTCCTTGGATGTGTTCATCATTGGTGCAG
TAGCCAAAGCGATTGCCACCACGGTGACCTATCCCCTGCAGACGGTACAGTCAATTCTGAGGTTTGGGCG
TCATAGACTAAACCCAGAAAACAGAACATTGGGAAGTCTTCGGAATATTCTCTATCTTCTTCACCAACGA
GTAAGACGTTTTGGAATAATGGGACTCTACAAAGGCCTTGAAGCCAAACTGCTGCAGACAGTCCTCACTG
CTGCTCTCATGTTCCTTGTTTATGAGAAACTGACAGCTGCCACCTTCACAGTTATGGGGCTGAAGCGTGC
ACACCAACACGGTGGATCTGGAGGTTCTGGTGGAATGGTGAGCAAGGGCGAGGAGGATAACATGGCCATC
ATCAAGGAGTTCATGCGCTTCAAGGTGCACATGGAGGGCTCCGTGAACGGCCACGAGTTCGAGATCGAGG
GCGAGGGCGAGGGCCGCCCCTACGAGGGCACCCAGACCGCCAAGCTGAAGGTGACCAAGGGTGGCCCCCT
GCCCTTCGCCTGGGACATCCTGTCCCCTCAGTTCATGTACGGCTCCAAGGCCTACGTGAAGCACCCCGCC
GACATCCCCGACTACTTGAAGCTGTCCTTCCCCGAGGGCTTCAAGTGGGAGCGCGTGATGAACTTCGAGG
ACGGCGGCGTGGTGACCGTGACCCAGGACTCCTCCCTGCAGGACGGCGAGTTCATCTACAAGGTGAAGCT
GCGCGGCACCAACTTCCCCTCCGACGGCCCCGTAATGCAGAAGAAGACCATGGGCTGGGAGGCCTCCTCC
GAGCGGATGTACCCCGAGGACGGCGCCCTGAAGGGCGAGATCAAGCAGAGGCTGAAGCTGAAGGACGGCG
GCCACTACGACGCTGAGGTCAAGACCACCTACAAGGCCAAGAAGCCCGTGCAGCTGCCCGGCGCCTACAA
CGTCAACATCAAGTTGGACATCACCTCCCACAACGAGGACTACACCATCGTGGAACAGTACGAACGCGCC
GAGGGCCGCCACTCCACCGGCGGCATGGACGAGCTGTACAAGTCCGGACTCAGATCCGCTGGCCCAGGAA
CAAGTTTGTACAAAAAAGCAGGCTTTCCGGTCGCCACCATGGTGAGCAAGGGCGAGGAGCTGTTCACCGG
GGTGGTGCCCATCCTGGTCGAGCTGGACGGCGACGTAAACGGCCACAAGTTCAGCGTGTCCGGCGAGGGC
GAGGGCGATGCCACCTACGGCAAGCTGACCCTGAAGTTCATCTGCACCACCGGCAAGCTGCCCGTGCCCT
GGCCCACCCTCGTGACCACCCTGACCTACGGCGTGCAGTGCTTCAGCCGCTACCCCGACCACATGAAGCA
GCACGACTTCTTCAAGTCCGCCATGCCCGAAGGCTACGTCCAGGAGCGCACCATCTTCTTCAAGGACGAC
GGCAACTACAAGACCCGCGCCGAGGTGAAGTTCGAGGGCGACACCCTGGTGAACCGCATCGAGCTGAAGG
GCATCGACTTCAAGGAGGACGGCAACATCCTGGGGCACAAGCTGGAGTACAACTACAACAGCCACAACGT
CTATATCATGGCCGACAAGCAGAAGAACGGCATCAAGGTGAACTTCAAGATCCGCCACAACATCGAGGAC
GGCAGCGTGCAGCTCGCCGACCACTACCAGCAGAACACCCCCATCGGCGACGGCCCCGTGCTGCTGCCCG
ACAACCACTACCTGAGCACCCAGTCCGCCCTGAGCAAAGACCCCAACGAGAAGCGCGATCACATGGTCCT
GCTGGAGTTCGTGACCGCCGCCGGGATCACTCTCGGCATGGACGAGCTGTACAAGTAGTCCGGACTCAGA
TCCGGTACCGGATCCGGGGTTGGGGTTGCGCCTTTTCCAAGGCAGCCCTGGGTTTGCGCAGGGACGCGGC
TGCTCTGGGCGTGGTTCCGGGAAACGCAGCGGCGCCGACCCTGGGTCTCGCACATTCTTCACGTCCGTTC
GCAGCGTCACCCGGATCTTCGCCGCTACCCTTGTGGGCCCCCCGGCGACGCTTCCTGCTCCGCCCCTAAG
TCGGGAAGGTTCCTTGCGGTTCGCGGCGTGCCGGACGTGACAAACGGAAGCCGCACGTCTCACTAGTACC
CTCGCAGACGGACAGCGCCAGGGAGCAATGGCAGCGCGCCGACCGCGATGGGCTGTGGCCAATAGCGGCT
GCTCAGCAGGGCGCGCCGAGAGCAGCGGCCGGGAAGGGGCGGTGCGGGAGGCGGGGTGTGGGGCGGTAGT
GTGGGCCCTGTTCCTGCCCGCGCGGTGTTCCGCATTCTGCAAGCCTCCGGAGCGCACGTCGGCAGTCGGC
TCCCTCGTTGACCGAATCACCGACCTCTTCCCCAGCAATTCACCATGATTGAACAAGATGGATTGCACGC
AGGTTCTCCGGCCGCTTGGGTGGAGAGGCTATTCGGCTATGACTGGGCACAACAGACAATCGGCTGCTCT
GATGCCGCCGTGTTCCGGCTGTCAGCGCAGGGGCGCCCGGTTCTTTTTGTCAAGACCGACCTGTCCGGTG
CCCTGAATGAACTGCAGGACGAGGCAGCGCGGCTATCGTGGCTGGCCACGACGGGCGTTCCTTGCGCAGC
TGTGCTCGACGTTGTCACTGAAGCGGGAAGGGACTGGCTGCTATTGGGCGAAGTGCCGGGGCAGGATCTC
CTGTCATCTCACCTTGCTCCTGCCGAGAAAGTATCCATCATGGCTGATGCAATGCGGCGGCTGCATACGC
TTGATCCGGCTACCTGCCCATTCGACCACCAAGCGAAACATCGCATCGAGCGAGCACGTACTCGGATGGA
AGCCGGTCTTGTCGATCAGGATGATCTGGACGAAGAGCATCAGGGGCTCGCGCCAGCCGAACTGTTCGCC
AGGCTCAAGGCGCGCATGCCCGACGGCGAGGATCTCGTCGTGACCCATGGCGATGCCTGCTTGCCGAATA
TCATGGTGGAAAATGGCCGCTTTTCTGGATTCATCGACTGTGGCCGGCTGGGTGTGGCGGACCGCTATCA
GGACATAGCGTTGGCTACCCGTGATATTGCTGAAGAGCTTGGCGGCGAATGGGCTGACCGCTTCCTCGTG
CTTTACGGTATCGCCGCTCCCGATTCGCAGCGCATCGCCTTCTATCGCCTTCTTGACGAGTTCTTCCCCG
GTGCCGAAGGTAGAGGTTCTCTCCTCACTTGTGGTGATGTTGAAGAAAACCCTGGTCCAATGTCTAGACT
GGACAAGAGCAAAGTCATAAACGGAGCTCTGGAATTACTCAATGGTGTCGGTATCGAAGGCCTGACGACA
AGGAAACTCGCTCAAAAGCTGGGAGTTGAGCAGCCTACCCTGTACTGGCACGTGAAGAACAAGCGGGCCC
TGCTCGATGCCCTGCCAATCGAGATGCTGGACAGGCATCATACCCACTTCTGCCCCCTGGAAGGCGAGTC
ATGGCAAGACTTTCTGCGGAACAACGCCAAGTCATACCGCTGTGCTCTCCTCTCACATCGCGACGGGGCT
AAAGTGCATCTCGGCACCCGCCCAACAGAGAAACAGTACGAAACCCTGGAAAATCAGCTCGCGTTCCTGT
GTCAGCAAGGCTTCTCCCTGGAGAACGCACTGTACGCTCTGTCCGCCGTGGGCCACTTTACACTGGGCTG
CGTATTGGAGGAACAGGAGCATCAAGTAGCAAAAGAGGAAAGAGAGACACCTACCACCGATTCTATGCCC
CCACTTCTGAGACAAGCAATTGAGCTGTTCGACCGGCAGGGAGCCGAACCTGCCTTCCTTTTCGGCCTGG
AACTAATCATATGTGGCCTGGAGAAACAGCTAAAGTGCGAAAGCGGCGGGCCGACCGACGCCCTTGACGA
TTTTGACTTAGACATGCTCCCAGCCGATGCCCTTGACGACTTTGACCTTGATATGCTGCCTGCTGACGCT
CTTGACGATTTTGACCTTGACATGCTCCCCGGGTAACTAAGTAAGGATCGATCCAAGATATCGTATTCTT
AACTATGTTGCTCCTTTTACGCTATGTGGATACGCTGCTTTAATGCCTTTGTATCATGCTATTGCTTCCC
GTATGGCTTTCATTTTCTCCTCCTTGTATAAATCCTGGTTGCTGTCTCTTTATGAGGAGTTGTGGCCCGT
TGTCAGGCAACGTGGCGTGGTGTGCACTGTGTTTGCTGACGCAACCCCCACTGGTTGGGGCATTGCCACC
ACCTGTCAGCTCCTTTCCGGGACTTTCGCTTTCCCCCTCCCTATTGCCACGGCGGAACTCATCGCCGCCT
GCCTTGCCCGCTGCTGGACAGGGGCTCGGCTGTTGGGCACTGACAATTCCGTGGTGTTGTCGGGGAAGCT
GACGTCCTTTCCATGGCTGCTCGCCTGTGTTGCCACCTGGATTCTGCGCGGGACGTCCTTCTGCTACGTC
CCTTCGGCCCTCAATCCAGCGGACCTTCCTTCCCGCGGCCTGCTGCCGGCTCTGCGGCCTCTTCCGCGTC
TTCGCCTTCGCCCTCAGACGAGTCGGATCTCCCTTTGGGCCGCCTCCCCGCCTGTTTCGCCTCGGCGTCC
GGACTAGAGGTACCTTTAAGACCAATGACTTACAAGGCAGCTGTAGATCTTAGCCACTTTTTAAAAGAAA
AGGGGGGACTGGAAGGGCTAATTCACTCCCAACGAAGACAAGATCTGCTTTTTGCTTGTACTGGGTCTCT
CTGGTTAGACCAGATCTGAGCCTGGGAGCTCTCTGGCTAACTAGGGAACCCACTGCTTAAGCCTCAATAA
AGCTTGCCTTGAGTGCTTCAAGTAGTGTGTGCCCGTCTGTTGTGTGACTCTGGTAACTAGAGATCCCTCA
GACCCTTTTAGTCAGTGTGGAAAATCTCTAGCAGTAGTAGTTCATGTCATCTTATTATTCAGTATTTATA
ACTTGCAAAGAAATGAATATCAGAGAGTGAGAGGAACTTGTTTATTGCAGCTTATAATGGTTACAAATAA
AGCAATAGCATCACAAATTTCACAAATAAAGCATTTTTTTCACTGCATTCTAGTTGTGGTTTGTCCAAAC
TCATCAATGTATCTTATCATGTCTGGCTCTAGCTATCCCGCCCCTAACTCCGCCCATCCCGCCCCTAACT
CCGCCCAGTTCCGCCCATTCTCCGCCCCATGGCTGACTAATTTTTTTTATTTATGCAGAGGCCGAGGCCG
CCTCGGCCTCTGAGCTATTCCAGAAGTAGTGAGGAGGCTTTTTTGGAGGCCTTTCAAATATGTATCCGCT
CATGAGACAATAACCCTGATAAATGCTTCAATAATATTGAAAAAGGAAGAGTATGAGTATTCAACATTTC
CGTGTCGCCCTTATTCCCTTTTTTGCGGCATTTTGCCTTCCTGTTTTTGCTCACCCAGAAACGCTGGTGA
AAGTAAAAGATGCTGAAGATCAGTTGGGTGCACGAGTGGGTTACATCGAACTGGATCTCAACAGCGGTAA
GATCCTTGAGAGTTTTCGCCCCGAAGAACGTTTTCCAATGATGAGCACTTTTAAAGTTCTGCTATGTGGC
GCGGTATTATCCCGTATTGACGCCGGGCAAGAGCAACTCGGTCGCCGCATACACTATTCTCAGAATGACT
TGGTTGAGTACTCACCAGTCACAGAAAAGCATCTTACGGATGGCATGACAGTAAGAGAATTATGCAGTGC
TGCCATAACCATGAGTGATAACACTGCGGCCAACTTACTTCTGACAACGATCGGAGGACCGAAGGAGCTA
ACCGCTTTTTTGCACAACATGGGGGATCATGTAACTCGCCTTGATCGTTGGGAACCGGAGCTGAATGAAG
CCATACCAAACGACGAGCGTGACACCACGATGCCTGTAGCAATGGCAACAACGTTGCGCAAACTATTAAC
TGGCGAACTACTTACTCTAGCTTCCCGGCAACAATTAATAGACTGGATGGAGGCGGATAAAGTTGCAGGA
CCACTTCTGCGCTCGGCCCTTCCGGCTGGCTGGTTTATTGCTGATAAATCTGGAGCCGGTGAGCGTGGGT
CTCGCGGTATCATTGCAGCACTGGGGCCAGATGGTAAGCCCTCCCGTATCGTAGTTATCTACACGACGGG
GAGTCAGGCAACTATGGATGAACGAAATAGACAGATCGCTGAGATAGGTGCCTCACTGATTAAGCATTGG
TAACTGTCAGACCAAGTTTACTCATATATACTTTAGATTGATTTAAAACTTCATTTTTAATTTAAAAGGA
TCTAGGTGAAGATCCTTTTTGATAATCTCATGACCAAAATCCCTTAACGTGAGTTTTCGTTCCACTGAGC
GTCAGACCCCGTAGAAAAGATCAAAGGATCTTCTTGAGATCCTTTTTTTCTGCGCGTAATCTGCTGCTTG
CAAACAAAAAAACCACCGCTACCAGCGGTGGTTTGTTTGCCGGATCAAGAGCTACCAACTCTTTTTCCGA
AGGTAACTGGCTTCAGCAGAGCGCAGATACCAAATACTGTTCTTCTAGTGTAGCCGTAGTTAGGCCACCA
CTTCAAGAACTCTGTAGCACCGCCTACATACCTCGCTCTGCTAATCCTGTTACCAGTGGCTGCTGCCAGT
GGCGATAAGTCGTGTCTTACCGGGTTGGACTCAAGACGATAGTTACCGGATAAGGCGCAGCGGTCGGGCT
GAACGGGGGGTTCGTGCACACAGCCCAGCTTGGAGCGAACGACCTACACCGAACTGAGATACCTACAGCG
TGAGCTATGAGAAAGCGCCACGCTTCCCGAAGGGAGAAAGGCGGACAGGTATCCGGTAAGCGGCAGGGTC
GGAACAGGAGAGCGCACGAGGGAGCTTCCAGGGGGAAACGCCTGGTATCTTTATAGTCCTGTCGGGTTTC
GCCACCTCTGACTTGAGCGTCGATTTTTGTGATGCTCGTCAGGGGGGCGGAGCCTATGGAAAAACGCCAG
CAACGCGGCCTTTTTACGGTTCCTGGCCTTTTGCTGGCCTTTTGCTCACATGTTCTTTCCTGCGTTATCC
CCTGATTCTGTGGATAACCGTATTACCGCCTTTGAGTGAGCTGATACCGCTCGCCGCAGCCGAACGACCG
AGCGCAGCGAGTCAGTGAGCGAGGAAGCGGAAGAGCGCCCAATACGCAAACCGCCTCTCCCCGCGCGTTG
GCCGATTCATTAATGCAGCTGGCACGACAGGTTTCCCGACTGGAAAGCGGGCAGTGAGCGCAACGCAATT
AATGTGAGTTAGCTCACTCATTAGGCACCCCAGGCTTTACACTTTATGCTTCCGGCTCGTATGTTGTGTG
GAATTGTGAGCGGATAACAATTTCACACAGGAAACAGCTATGACCATGATTACGCCAAGCGCGCAATTAA
CCCTCACTAAAGGGAACAAAAGCTGGAGCTGCAAGCTTAATGTAGTCTTATGCAATACTCTTGTAGTCTT
GCAACATGGTAACGATGAGTTAGCAACATGCCTTACAAGGAGAGAAAAAGCACCGTGCATGCCGATTGGT
GGAAGTAAGGTGGTACGATCGTGCCTTATTAGGAAGGCAACAGACGGGTCTGACATGGATTGGACGAACC
ACTGAATTGCCGCATTGCAGAGATATTGTATTTAAGTGCCTAGCTCGATACATAAACGGGTCTCTCTGGT
TAGACCAGATCTGAGCCTGGGAGCTCTCTGGCTAACTAGGGAACCCACTGCTTAAGCCTCAATAAAGCTT
GCCTTGAGTGCTTCAAGTAGTGTGTGCCCGTCTGTTGTGTGACTCTGGTAACTAGAGATCCCTCAGACCC
TTTTAGTCAGTGTGGAAAATCTCTAGCAGTGGCGCCCGAACAGGGACTTGAAAGCGAAAGGGAAACCAGA
GGAGCTCTCTCGACGCAGGACTCGGCTTGCTGAAGCGCGCACGGCAAGAGGCGAGGGGCGGCGACTGGTG
AGTACGCCAAAAATTTTGACTAGCGGAGGCTAGAAGGAGAGAGATGGGTGCGAGAGCGTCAGTATTAAGC
GGGGGAGAATTAGATCGCGATGGGAAAAAATTCGGTTAAGGCCAGGGGGAAAGAAAAAATATAAATTAAA
ACATATAGTATGGGCAAGCAGGGAGCTAGAACGATTCGCAGTTAATCCTGGCCTGTTAGAAACATCAGAA
GGCTGTAGACAAATACTGGGACAGCTACAACCATCCCTTCAGACAGGATCAGAAGAACTTAGATCATTAT
ATAATACAGTAGCAACCCTCTATTGTGTGCATCAAAGGATAGAGATAAAAGACACCAAGGAAGCTTTAGA
CAAGATAGAGGAAGAGCAAAACAAAAGTAAGACCACCGCACAGCAAGCGGCCGCTGATCTTCAGACCTGG
AGGAGGAGATATGAGGGACAATTGGAGAAGTGAATTATATAAATATAAAGTAGTAAAAATTGAACCATTA
GGAGTAGCACCCACCAAGGCAAAGAGAAGAGTGGTGCAGAGAGAAAAAAGAGCAGTGGGAATAGGAGCTT
TGTTCCTTGGGTTCTTGGGAGCAGCAGGAAGCACTATGGGCGCAGCGTCAATGACGCTGACGGTACAGGC
CAGACAATTATTGTCTGGTATAGTGCAGCAGCAGAACAATTTGCTGAGGGCTATTGAGGCGCAACAGCAT
CTGTTGCAACTCACAGTCTGGGGCATCAAGCAGCTCCAGGCAAGAATCCTGGCTGTGGAAAGATACCTAA
AGGATCAACAGCTCCTGGGGATTTGGGGTTGCTCTGGAAAACTCATTTGCACCACTGCTGTGCCTTGGAA
TGCTAGTTGGAGTAATAAATCTCTGGAACAGATTTGGAATCACACGACCTGGATGGAGTGGGACAGAGAA
ATTAACAATTACACAAGCTTAATACACTCCTTAATTGAAGAATCGCAAAACCAGCAAGAAAAGAATGAAC
AAGAATTATTGGAATTAGATAAATGGGCAAGTTTGTGGAATTGGTTTAACATAACAAATTGGCTGTGGTA
TATAAAATTATTCATAATGATAGTAGGAGGCTTGGTAGGTTTAAGAATAGTTTTTGCTGTACTTTCTATA
GTGAATAGAGTTAGGCAGGGATATTCACCATTATCGTTTCAGACCCACCTCCCAACCCCGAGGGGACAAT
TCTCGACCTCGAGACAAATGGCAGTATTCATCCACAATTTTAAAAGAAAAGGGGGGATTGGGGGGTACAG
TGCAGGGGAAAGAATAGTAGACATAATAGCAACAGACATACAAACTAAAGAATTACAAAAACAAATTACA
AAAATTCAAAATTTT
Features (pLannotate 1.2.2; 29 found; start..end, strand, type, name):
     54..368     +  promoter       tight TRE promoter: Tet-responsive promoter PTight, consisting of seven tet operator sequences followed by the minimal CMV promoter
    394..1200    +  CDS            SLC25A17 (fragment): PM34_HUMAN - Also known as PMP34. Experimental evidence at protein level: Swiss-Prot protein existence level 1. Peroxisomal transporter for multiple cofactors like coenzyme A (CoA), flavin adenine dinucleotide (FAD), flavin mononucleotide (FMN) and nucleotide adenosine monophosphate (AMP), and to a lesser extent for nicotinamide adenine dinucleotide (NAD(+)), adenosine diphosphate (ADP) and adenosine 3',5'-diphosphate (PAP). May catalyze the transport of free CoA, FAD and NAD(+) from the cytosol into the peroxisomal matrix by a counter-exchange mechanism. Inhibited by pyridoxal 5'- phosphate a
   1225..1932    +  CDS            mCherry: mCherry is a basic (constitutively fluorescent) red fluorescent protein published in 2004, derived from Discosoma sp.. It is reported to be a very rapidly-maturing monomer with low acid sensitivity.
   1960..1984    +  protein_bind   attB1: mutant version of attB; recombination site for the Gateway® BP reaction BP Clonase™
   1999..2715    +  CDS            EGFP: EGFP is a basic (constitutively fluorescent) green fluorescent protein published in 1996, derived from Aequorea victoria. It is reported to be a rapidly-maturing weak dimer with moderate acid sensitivity.
   2746..3229    +  promoter       hPGK promoter: human phosphoglycerate kinase 1 promoter
   3265..4056    +  CDS            neo: KKA2_KLEPN - Also known as kan, nptII. Experimental evidence at protein level: Swiss-Prot protein existence level 1. Resistance to kanamycin, neomycin, paromomycin, ribostamycin, butirosin and gentamicin B. From Klebsiella pneumoniae.
   4120..4817    +  CDS            rtTA3 (fragment): reverse tetracycline transactivator 3 activates expression from Tet-responsive promoters in the presence of doxycycline
   4747..4857    +  CDS            VP48: 3 tandem repeats of the minimal activation domain of herpes simplex virus VP16 (Cheng et al., 2013)
   4893..5441    +  misc_feature   WPRE (fragment): woodchuck hepatitis virus posttranscriptional regulatory element
   5467..5538    +  CDS            nef (fragment): NEF_HV1Z2 - Experimental evidence at protein level: Swiss-Prot protein existence level 1. Extracellular Nef protein targets CD4(+) T-lymphocytes for apoptosis by interacting with CXCR4 surface receptors. From Human immunodeficiency virus type 1 group M subtype D (isolate Z2/CDC-Z34) (HIV-1).
   5540..5773    +  LTR            3' LTR (ΔU3): self-inactivating 3' long terminal repeat (LTR) from HIV-1
   5845..5966    +  polyA_signal   SV40 poly(A) signal: SV40 polyadenylation signal
   6006..6141    +  rep_origin     SV40 ori: SV40 origin of replication
   6149..6212    +  promoter       AmpR promoter: bla
   6213..7073    +  CDS            AmpR: β-lactamase; bla; confers resistance to ampicillin, carbenicillin, and related antibiotics
   7244..7832    +  rep_origin     ori: high-copy-number ColE1/pMB1/pBR322/pUC origin of replication
   8015..8107    +  CDS            lacI (fragment): lac repressor; lacI; The lac repressor binds to the lac operator to inhibit transcription in E. coli. This inhibition can be relieved by adding lactose or isopropyl-β-D-thiogalactopyranoside (IPTG).
   8120..8141    +  protein_bind   CAP binding site: CAP binding activates transcription in the presence of cAMP. E. coli catabolite activator protein
   8156..8186    +  promoter       lac promoter: promoter for the E. coli lac operon
   8194..8210    +  protein_bind   lac operator: The lac repressor binds to the lac operator to inhibit transcription in E. coli. This inhibition can be relieved by adding lactose or isopropyl-β-D-thiogalactopyranoside (IPTG). lac repressor encoded by lacI
   8255..8273    +  promoter       T3 promoter: promoter for bacteriophage T3 RNA polymerase
   8301..8527    +  promoter       RSV promoter: Rous sarcoma virus enhancer/promoter
   8528..8708    +  LTR            5' LTR (truncated): truncated 5' long terminal repeat (LTR) from HIV-1
   8755..8880    +  misc_feature   HIV-1 Ψ: packaging signal of human immunodeficiency virus type 1
   8864..9227    +  CDS            HIV-1 gag (fragment): gag protein from human immunodeficiency virus 1; gag
   9373..9606    +  misc_feature   RRE: The Rev response element (RRE) of HIV-1 allows for Rev-dependent mRNA export from the nucleus to the cytoplasm.
   9983..10007   +  CDS            Rev (fragment): human immunodeficiency virus 1 (HIV-1) Rev protein; rev; enhances nuclear export of unspliced and incompletely spliced viral mRNAs
  10048..10165   +  misc_feature   cPPT/CTS: central polypurine tract and central termination sequence of HIV-1
