[The description below was written by a language model from this plasmid's Addgene catalogue record and pLannotate feature annotations shown in this document.]
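Description:
PMP34-mCherry-EGFP-Tet-On is a third-generation, self-inactivating HIV-1 lentiviral transfer plasmid of about 10.2 kb for doxycycline-inducible expression in mammalian cells. The record lists the backbone as unknown. It is propagated in E. coli through a high-copy ColE1/pUC origin with ampicillin resistance. An RSV promoter fused to a truncated 5' LTR drives genomic RNA production in packaging cells. The Ψ packaging signal, partial gag, RRE, cPPT/CTS, WPRE and ΔU3 3' LTR supply the usual functions for packaging, nuclear export, transduction and transcript stability. An SV40 poly(A) signal and SV40 origin lie outside the 3' LTR. The two sequence records (depositor and NGS) differ only in their start coordinate and by about one nucleotide, and they annotate the same features.

The payload is human PMP34 (SLC25A17), a peroxisomal membrane transporter, fused at its C terminus to tandem mCherry and EGFP, with a short attB1-like sequence between the two fluorescent proteins. The catalogue lists a CMV promoter, but the annotation shows a tight TRE promoter made of seven tet operators upstream of a minimal CMV promoter. Downstream, an hPGK promoter drives a neomycin resistance gene followed by rtTA3, so the transactivator is carried on the same vector in an all-in-one Tet-On design. The element linking neo and rtTA3 is not annotated. The catalogue names only mCherry-eGFP as the selectable marker, although the neo cassette would in principle allow G418 selection.

The stated purpose is inducible expression of a tandem-tagged peroxisome marker. Because EGFP is more acid-sensitive than mCherry, tandem reporters of this kind are commonly used to detect delivery of the tagged organelle to acidic lysosomes. This fits the associated study of selective autophagy.
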