Addgene plasmid #109017: PMP34-mCherry-EGFP-Tet-On
Purpose: Tet-On construct to induce expression of tandem mCherry-eGFP tagged PMP34 (peroxisome marker)
Depositing lab: Jacob Corn. Depositing organization: University of California, Berkeley. Publication: Atlastins remodel the endoplasmic reticulum for selective autophagy. Liang JR, Lingeman E, Ahmed S, Corn JE. J Cell Biol. 2018 Aug 24. pii: jcb.201804185. doi: 10.1083/jcb.201804185. PubMed 30143524.
Backbone
  Vector backbone: unknown
  Backbone manufacturer: Jacob Corn
  Backbone size w/o insert (bp): 7860
  Vector type: Mammalian Expression, Lentiviral
  Selectable markers: mCherry-eGFP
Growth in bacteria
  Bacterial resistance: Ampicillin, 100 μg/mL
  Growth temperature: 37°C
  Growth strain: NEB Stable
  Copy number: High Copy
Gene/Insert
  Gene/Insert name: PMP34 (alt name: SLC25A17)
  Species: H. sapiens (human)
  Insert size (bp): 2328
  Entrez Gene: SLC25A17 (a.k.a. PMP34)
  Promoter: CMV promoter
  Tag / fusion protein: mCherry-eGFP (C terminal on insert)
  Cloning method: Ligation Independent Cloning
  Sequencing primers: 5′ CTCGTTTAGTGAACCGTCAGATCG; 3′ CGTGAAGAATGTGCGAGACCC
Terms and licenses: Academic/Nonprofit Terms; Industry Terms: Not Available to Industry
How to cite: PMP34-mCherry-EGFP-Tet-On was a gift from Jacob Corn (Addgene plasmid # 109017 ; http://n2t.net/addgene:109017 ; RRID:Addgene_109017)
